Addgene plasmid #208296: ABE8r-R153del
Purpose: Expresses ABE8r in mammalian cells
Depositing lab: Weixin Tang. Depositing organization: University of Chicago. Publication: An adenine base editor variant expands context compatibility. Xiao YL, Wu Y, Tang W. Nat Biotechnol. 2024 Jan 2. doi: 10.1038/s41587-023-01994-3. PubMed 38168987.
Backbone
  Vector backbone: pCMV with a BR322 origin
  Backbone size w/o insert (bp): 3402
  Vector type: Mammalian Expression
Growth in bacteria
  Bacterial resistance: Ampicillin, 100 μg/mL
  Growth temperature: 37°C
  Growth strain: DH5alpha
  Copy number: High Copy
Gene/Insert
  Gene/Insert name: TadA8r-R153del-SpCas9 D10A
  Species: E. coli
  Insert size (bp): 4812
  Mutation: W23R, H36L, R47K, P48A, R51L, I76Y, V82S, A106V, D108G, K110R, T111H, A114V, D119N, H123Y, M1216I, N127K, S146C, D147R, R152P, R153deletion, Q154R, E155V, I156F
  Cloning method: Restriction Enzyme; 5′ cloning site Unknown (unknown if destroyed); 3′ cloning site Unknown (unknown if destroyed)
Terms and licenses: Academic/Nonprofit Terms; Industry Terms: Not Available to Industry
How to cite: ABE8r-R153del was a gift from Weixin Tang (Addgene plasmid # 208296 ; http://n2t.net/addgene:208296 ; RRID:Addgene_208296)
