[The description below was written by a language model from this plasmid's Addgene catalogue record and pLannotate feature annotations shown in this document.]
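Description:
ABE8r-R153del is a mammalian expression plasmid of about 8.2 kb that encodes an adenine base editor. It is built on a pCMV backbone with a high-copy ColE1/pBR322-type origin and is selected in E. coli with ampicillin through the bla (AmpR) gene and its own promoter. The backbone also carries short remnants with no evident role in the payload: lac promoter, lac operator and CAP site sequences, fragments of lacI, bom and an SV40 promoter, and a piece of a pBluescript multiple cloning site.

The payload is a single open reading frame driven by the human CMV immediate-early enhancer and promoter and terminated by the bovine growth hormone polyadenylation signal. A T7 promoter sits just upstream of the coding region, which could in principle support in vitro transcription. The insert fuses an evolved E. coli TadA deaminase domain (TadA8r) to Streptococcus pyogenes Cas9. TadA8r carries an extensive set of substitutions, and this version additionally has arginine 153 deleted. One mutation is written in the record as M1216I, a position that lies outside the TadA domain and looks like a typographical error. The catalogue describes the Cas9 portion as the D10A nickase. The automated annotation labels it a dCas9 fragment, which probably reflects closest-match naming rather than a fully inactive enzyme. The gap between the two annotated domains presumably holds a linker, and any nuclear localization signals are not annotated.

When a separately supplied guide RNA directs the fusion to a target site, editors of this type deaminate adenine to inosine in the exposed DNA strand, giving A•T to G•C conversion. The associated work concerns an adenine base editor variant with expanded sequence-context compatibility, and this plasmid expresses the R153-deletion form in mammalian cells. No guide RNA cassette or mammalian selection marker is annotated.
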