Features (pLannotate 1.2.2; 16 found; start..end, strand, type, name):
   3353..3577    +  polyA_signal   bGH poly(A) signal: bovine growth hormone polyadenylation signal
   3581..3602    +  promoter       SV40 promoter (fragment): SV40 enhancer and early promoter
   3607..3623    +  misc_feature   MCS (fragment): pBluescript multiple cloning site
   3672..3688    -  protein_bind   lac operator: The lac repressor binds to the lac operator to inhibit transcription in E. coli. This inhibition can be relieved by adding lactose or isopropyl-β-D-thiogalactopyranoside (IPTG). lac repressor encoded by lacI
   3696..3726    -  promoter       lac promoter: promoter for the E. coli lac operon
   3741..3762    -  protein_bind   CAP binding site: CAP binding activates transcription in the presence of cAMP. E. coli catabolite activator protein
   3775..3867    -  CDS            lacI (fragment): lac repressor; lacI; The lac repressor binds to the lac operator to inhibit transcription in E. coli. This inhibition can be relieved by adding lactose or isopropyl-β-D-thiogalactopyranoside (IPTG).
   4050..4638    -  rep_origin     ori: high-copy-number ColE1/pMB1/pBR322/pUC origin of replication
   4809..5669    -  CDS            AmpR: β-lactamase; bla; confers resistance to ampicillin, carbenicillin, and related antibiotics
   5670..5774    -  promoter       AmpR promoter: bla
   5845..5889    -  misc_feature   bom (fragment): basis of mobility region from pBR322
   6044..6423    +  enhancer       CMV enhancer: human cytomegalovirus immediate early enhancer
   6424..6627    +  promoter       CMV promoter: human cytomegalovirus (CMV) immediate early promoter
   6669..6687    +  promoter       T7 promoter: promoter for bacteriophage T7 RNA polymerase
   6758..7234    +  CDS            tadA: TADA_ECOLI - Also known as yfhC. Experimental evidence at protein level: Swiss-Prot protein existence level 1. Catalyzes the deamination of adenosine to inosine at the wobble position 34 of tRNA(Arg2). Essential for cell viability. From Escherichia coli (strain K12).
   7349..3236    +  CDS            dCas9 (fragment) (across the origin): catalytically dead mutant of the Cas9 endonuclease from the Streptococcus pyogenes Type II CRISPR/Cas system RNA-guided DNA-binding protein that lacks endonuclease activity due to the D10A mutation in the RuvC catalytic domain and the N863A mutation in the HNH catalytic domain
>Addgene plasmid #208296 | ABE8r-R153del | addgene full sequence | sequence record 410369 | Addgene NGS Result
TCTGGCCGCCAAGAACCTGTCCGACGCCATCCTGCTGAGCGACATCCTGAGAGTGAACACCGAGATCACC
AAGGCCCCCCTGAGCGCCTCTATGATCAAGAGATACGACGAGCACCACCAGGACCTGACCCTGCTGAAAG
CTCTCGTGCGGCAGCAGCTGCCTGAGAAGTACAAAGAGATTTTCTTCGACCAGAGCAAGAACGGCTACGC
CGGCTACATTGACGGCGGAGCCAGCCAGGAAGAGTTCTACAAGTTCATCAAGCCCATCCTGGAAAAGATG
GACGGCACCGAGGAACTGCTCGTGAAGCTGAACAGAGAGGACCTGCTGCGGAAGCAGCGGACCTTCGACA
ACGGCAGCATCCCCCACCAGATCCACCTGGGAGAGCTGCACGCCATTCTGCGGCGGCAGGAAGATTTTTA
CCCATTCCTGAAGGACAACCGGGAAAAGATCGAGAAGATCCTGACCTTCCGCATCCCCTACTACGTGGGC
CCTCTGGCCAGGGGAAACAGCAGATTCGCCTGGATGACCAGAAAGAGCGAGGAAACCATCACCCCCTGGA
ACTTCGAGGAAGTGGTGGACAAGGGCGCTTCCGCCCAGAGCTTCATCGAGCGGATGACCAACTTCGATAA
GAACCTGCCCAACGAGAAGGTGCTGCCCAAGCACAGCCTGCTGTACGAGTACTTCACCGTGTATAACGAG
CTGACCAAAGTGAAATACGTGACCGAGGGAATGAGAAAGCCCGCCTTCCTGAGCGGCGAGCAGAAAAAGG
CCATCGTGGACCTGCTGTTCAAGACCAACCGGAAAGTGACCGTGAAGCAGCTGAAAGAGGACTACTTCAA
GAAAATCGAGTGCTTCGACTCCGTGGAAATCTCCGGCGTGGAAGATCGGTTCAACGCCTCCCTGGGCACA
TACCACGATCTGCTGAAAATTATCAAGGACAAGGACTTCCTGGACAATGAGGAAAACGAGGACATTCTGG
AAGATATCGTGCTGACCCTGACACTGTTTGAGGACAGAGAGATGATCGAGGAACGGCTGAAAACCTATGC
CCACCTGTTCGACGACAAAGTGATGAAGCAGCTGAAGCGGCGGAGATACACCGGCTGGGGCAGGCTGAGC
CGGAAGCTGATCAACGGCATCCGGGACAAGCAGTCCGGCAAGACAATCCTGGATTTCCTGAAGTCCGACG
GCTTCGCCAACAGAAACTTCATGCAGCTGATCCACGACGACAGCCTGACCTTTAAAGAGGACATCCAGAA
AGCCCAGGTGTCCGGCCAGGGCGATAGCCTGCACGAGCACATTGCCAATCTGGCCGGCAGCCCCGCCATT
AAGAAGGGCATCCTGCAGACAGTGAAGGTGGTGGACGAGCTCGTGAAAGTGATGGGCCGGCACAAGCCCG
AGAACATCGTGATCGAAATGGCCAGAGAGAACCAGACCACCCAGAAGGGACAGAAGAACAGCCGCGAGAG
AATGAAGCGGATCGAAGAGGGCATCAAAGAGCTGGGCAGCCAGATCCTGAAAGAACACCCCGTGGAAAAC
ACCCAGCTGCAGAACGAGAAGCTGTACCTGTACTACCTGCAGAATGGGCGGGATATGTACGTGGACCAGG
AACTGGACATCAACCGGCTGTCCGACTACGATGTGGACCATATCGTGCCTCAGAGCTTTCTGAAGGACGA
CTCCATCGACAACAAGGTGCTGACCAGAAGCGACAAGAACCGGGGCAAGAGCGACAACGTGCCCTCCGAA
GAGGTCGTGAAGAAGATGAAGAACTACTGGCGGCAGCTGCTGAACGCCAAGCTGATTACCCAGAGAAAGT
TCGACAATCTGACCAAGGCCGAGAGAGGCGGCCTGAGCGAACTGGATAAGGCCGGCTTCATCAAGAGACA
GCTGGTGGAAACCCGGCAGATCACAAAGCACGTGGCACAGATCCTGGACTCCCGGATGAACACTAAGTAC
GACGAGAATGACAAGCTGATCCGGGAAGTGAAAGTGATCACCCTGAAGTCCAAGCTGGTGTCCGATTTCC
GGAAGGATTTCCAGTTTTACAAAGTGCGCGAGATCAACAACTACCACCACGCCCACGACGCCTACCTGAA
CGCCGTCGTGGGAACCGCCCTGATCAAAAAGTACCCTAAGCTGGAAAGCGAGTTCGTGTACGGCGACTAC
AAGGTGTACGACGTGCGGAAGATGATCGCCAAGAGCGAGCAGGAAATCGGCAAGGCTACCGCCAAGTACT
TCTTCTACAGCAACATCATGAACTTTTTCAAGACCGAGATTACCCTGGCCAACGGCGAGATCCGGAAGCG
GCCTCTGATCGAGACAAACGGCGAAACCGGGGAGATCGTGTGGGATAAGGGCCGGGATTTTGCCACCGTG
CGGAAAGTGCTGAGCATGCCCCAAGTGAATATCGTGAAAAAGACCGAGGTGCAGACAGGCGGCTTCAGCA
AAGAGTCTATCCTGCCCAAGAGGAACAGCGATAAGCTGATCGCCAGAAAGAAGGACTGGGACCCTAAGAA
GTACGGCGGCTTCGACAGCCCCACCGTGGCCTATTCTGTGCTGGTGGTGGCCAAAGTGGAAAAGGGCAAG
TCCAAGAAACTGAAGAGTGTGAAAGAGCTGCTGGGGATCACCATCATGGAAAGAAGCAGCTTCGAGAAGA
ATCCCATCGACTTTCTGGAAGCCAAGGGCTACAAAGAAGTGAAAAAGGACCTGATCATCAAGCTGCCTAA
GTACTCCCTGTTCGAGCTGGAAAACGGCCGGAAGAGAATGCTGGCCTCTGCCGGCGAACTGCAGAAGGGA
AACGAACTGGCCCTGCCCTCCAAATATGTGAACTTCCTGTACCTGGCCAGCCACTATGAGAAGCTGAAGG
GCTCCCCCGAGGATAATGAGCAGAAACAGCTGTTTGTGGAACAGCACAAGCACTACCTGGACGAGATCAT
CGAGCAGATCAGCGAGTTCTCCAAGAGAGTGATCCTGGCCGACGCTAATCTGGACAAAGTGCTGTCCGCC
TACAACAAGCACCGGGATAAGCCCATCAGAGAGCAGGCCGAGAATATCATCCACCTGTTTACCCTGACCA
ATCTGGGAGCCCCTGCCGCCTTCAAGTACTTTGACACCACCATCGACCGGAAGAGGTACACCAGCACCAA
AGAGGTGCTGGACGCCACCCTGATCCACCAGAGCATCACCGGCCTGTACGAGACACGGATCGACCTGTCT
CAGCTGGGAGGTGACTCTGGCGGCTCAAAAAGAACCGCCGACGGCAGCGAATTCGAGCCCAAGAAGAAGA
GGAAAGTCTAACCGGTCATCATCACCATCACCATTGAGTTTAAACCCGCTGATCAGCCTCGACTGTGCCT
TCTAGTTGCCAGCCATCTGTTGTTTGCCCCTCCCCCGTGCCTTCCTTGACCCTGGAAGGTGCCACTCCCA
CTGTCCTTTCCTAATAAAATGAGGAAATTGCATCGCATTGTCTGAGTAGGTGTCATTCTATTCTGGGGGG
TGGGGTGGGGCAGGACAGCAAGGGGGAGGATTGGGAAGACAATAGCAGGCATGCTGGGGATGCGGTGGGC
TCTATGGCTTCTGAGGCGGAAAGAACCAGCTGGGGCTCGATACCGTCGACCTCTAGCTAGAGCTTGGCGT
AATCATGGTCATAGCTGTTTCCTGTGTGAAATTGTTATCCGCTCACAATTCCACACAACATACGAGCCGG
AAGCATAAAGTGTAAAGCCTAGGGTGCCTAATGAGTGAGCTAACTCACATTAATTGCGTTGCGCTCACTG
CCCGCTTTCCAGTCGGGAAACCTGTCGTGCCAGCTGCATTAATGAATCGGCCAACGCGCGGGGAGAGGCG
GTTTGCGTATTGGGCGCTCTTCCGCTTCCTCGCTCACTGACTCGCTGCGCTCGGTCGTTCGGCTGCGGCG
AGCGGTATCAGCTCACTCAAAGGCGGTAATACGGTTATCCACAGAATCAGGGGATAACGCAGGAAAGAAC
ATGTGAGCAAAAGGCCAGCAAAAGGCCAGGAACCGTAAAAAGGCCGCGTTGCTGGCGTTTTTCCATAGGC
TCCGCCCCCCTGACGAGCATCACAAAAATCGACGCTCAAGTCAGAGGTGGCGAAACCCGACAGGACTATA
AAGATACCAGGCGTTTCCCCCTGGAAGCTCCCTCGTGCGCTCTCCTGTTCCGACCCTGCCGCTTACCGGA
TACCTGTCCGCCTTTCTCCCTTCGGGAAGCGTGGCGCTTTCTCATAGCTCACGCTGTAGGTATCTCAGTT
CGGTGTAGGTCGTTCGCTCCAAGCTGGGCTGTGTGCACGAACCCCCCGTTCAGCCCGACCGCTGCGCCTT
ATCCGGTAACTATCGTCTTGAGTCCAACCCGGTAAGACACGACTTATCGCCACTGGCAGCAGCCACTGGT
AACAGGATTAGCAGAGCGAGGTATGTAGGCGGTGCTACAGAGTTCTTGAAGTGGTGGCCTAACTACGGCT
ACACTAGAAGAACAGTATTTGGTATCTGCGCTCTGCTGAAGCCAGTTACCTTCGGAAAAAGAGTTGGTAG
CTCTTGATCCGGCAAACAAACCACCGCTGGTAGCGGTGGTTTTTTTGTTTGCAAGCAGCAGATTACGCGC
AGAAAAAAAGGATCTCAAGAAGATCCTTTGATCTTTTCTACGGGGTCTGACACTCAGTGGAACGAAAACT
CACGTTAAGGGATTTTGGTCATGAGATTATCAAAAAGGATCTTCACCTAGATCCTTTTAAATTAAAAATG
AAGTTTTAAATCAATCTAAAGTATATATGAGTAAACTTGGTCTGACAGTTACCAATGCTTAATCAGTGAG
GCACCTATCTCAGCGATCTGTCTATTTCGTTCATCCATAGTTGCCTGACTCCCCGTCGTGTAGATAACTA
CGATACGGGAGGGCTTACCATCTGGCCCCAGTGCTGCAATGATACCGCGGCTACCACGCTCACCGGCTCC
AGATTTATCAGCAATAAACCAGCCAGCCGGAAGGGCCGAGCGCAGAAGTGGTCCTGCAACTTTATCCGCC
TCCATCCAGTCTATTAATTGTTGCCGGGAAGCTAGAGTAAGTAGTTCGCCAGTTAATAGTTTGCGCAACG
TTGTTGCCATTGCTACAGGCATCGTGGTGTCACGCTCGTCGTTTGGTATGGCTTCATTCAGCTCCGGTTC
CCAACGATCAAGGCGAGTTACATGATCCCCCATGTTGTGCAAAAAAGCGGTTAGCTCCTTCGGTCCTCCG
ATCGTTGTCAGAAGTAAGTTGGCCGCAGTGTTATCACTCATGGTTATGGCAGCACTGCATAATTCTCTTA
CTGTCATGCCATCCGTAAGATGCTTTTCTGTGACTGGTGAGTACTCAACCAAGTCATTCTGAGAATAGTG
TATGCGGCGACCGAGTTGCTCTTGCCCGGCGTCAATACGGGATAATACCGCGCCACATAGCAGAACTTTA
AAAGTGCTCATCATTGGAAAACGTTCTTCGGGGCGAAAACTCTCAAGGATCTTACCGCTGTTGAGATCCA
GTTCGATGTAACCCACTCGTGCACCCAACTGATCTTCAGCATCTTTTACTTTCACCAGCGTTTCTGGGTG
AGCAAAAACAGGAAGGCAAAATGCCGCAAAAAAGGGAATAAGGGCGACACGGAAATGTTGAATACTCATA
CTCTTCCTTTTTCAATATTATTGAAGCATTTATCAGGGTTATTGTCTCATGAGCGGATACATATTTGAAT
GTATTTAGAAAAATAAACAAATAGGGGTTCCGCGCACATTTCCCCGAAAAGTGCCACCTGACGTCGACGG
ATCGGGAGATCGATCTCCCGATCCCCTAGGGTCGACTCTCAGTACAATCTGCTCTGATGCCGCATAGTTA
AGCCAGTATCTGCTCCCTGCTTGTGTGTTGGAGGTCGCTGAGTAGTGCGCGAGCAAAATTTAAGCTACAA
CAAGGCAAGGCTTGACCGACAATTGCATGAAGAATCTGCTTAGGGTTAGGCGTTTTGCGCTGCTTCGCGA
TGTACGGGCCAGATATACGCGTTGACATTGATTATTGACTAGTTATTAATAGTAATCAATTACGGGGTCA
TTAGTTCATAGCCCATATATGGAGTTCCGCGTTACATAACTTACGGTAAATGGCCCGCCTGGCTGACCGC
CCAACGACCCCCGCCCATTGACGTCAATAATGACGTATGTTCCCATAGTAACGCCAATAGGGACTTTCCA
TTGACGTCAATGGGTGGAGTATTTACGGTAAACTGCCCACTTGGCAGTACATCAAGTGTATCATATGCCA
AGTACGCCCCCTATTGACGTCAATGACGGTAAATGGCCCGCCTGGCATTATGCCCAGTACATGACCTTAT
GGGACTTTCCTACTTGGCAGTACATCTACGTATTAGTCATCGCTATTACCATGGTGATGCGGTTTTGGCA
GTACATCAATGGGCGTGGATAGCGGTTTGACTCACGGGGATTTCCAAGTCTCCACCCCATTGACGTCAAT
GGGAGTTTGTTTTGGCACCAAAATCAACGGGACTTTCCAAAATGTCGTAACAACTCCGCCCCATTGACGC
AAATGGGCGGTAGGCGTGTACGGTGGGAGGTCTATATAAGCAGAGCTGGTTTAGTGAACCGTCAGATCCG
CTAGAGATCCGCGGCCGCTAATACGACTCACTATAGGGAGAGCCGCCACCATGAAACGGACAGCCGACGG
AAGCGAGTTCGAGTCACCAAAGAAGAAGCGGAAAGTCAGCGAGGTTGAATTCAGCCACGAGTACTGGATG
CGGCATGCCCTGACCCTGGCCAAGCGGGCCCGGGATGAGAGAGAAGTGCCTGTGGGCGCTGTGCTGGTCC
TGAACAACCGGGTGATCGGCGAGGGCTGGAACAAGGCCATCGGCCTGCACGACCCCACAGCCCACGCCGA
GATCATGGCCCTGAGACAGGGCGGTCTGGTGATGCAGAATTATAGACTGTACGACGCGACCCTGTACAGC
ACACTGGAACCTTGTGTGATGTGCGCCGGAGCTATGATCCACAGCAGAATCGGAAGAGTGGTGTTCGGCG
TGCGGGGCGCCAGACACGGCGCCGTCGGCTCTCTGATGAACGTGCTCCACTACCCAGGCATCAAGCACAG
AGTGGAAATCACCGAGGGAATTCTGGCTGATGAGTGCGCCGCTCTGCTGTGCAGATTCTTCAGGATGCCT
AGAGTGTTTAAGGCCCAGAAAAAGGCCCAATCCAGCACCGACTCTGGAGGATCTAGCGGAGGATCCTCTG
GCAGCGAGACACCAGGAACAAGCGAGTCAGCAACACCAGAGAGCAGTGGCGGCAGCAGCGGCGGCAGCGA
CAAGAAGTACAGCATCGGCCTGGCCATCGGCACCAACTCTGTGGGCTGGGCCGTGATCACCGACGAGTAC
AAGGTGCCCAGCAAGAAATTCAAGGTGCTGGGCAACACCGACCGGCACAGCATCAAGAAGAACCTGATCG
GAGCCCTGCTGTTCGACAGCGGCGAAACAGCCGAGGCCACCCGGCTGAAGAGAACCGCCAGAAGAAGATA
CACCAGACGGAAGAACCGGATCTGCTATCTGCAAGAGATCTTCAGCAACGAGATGGCCAAGGTGGACGAC
AGCTTCTTCCACAGACTGGAAGAGTCCTTCCTGGTGGAAGAGGATAAGAAGCACGAGCGGCACCCCATCT
TCGGCAACATCGTGGACGAGGTGGCCTACCACGAGAAGTACCCCACCATCTACCACCTGAGAAAGAAACT
GGTGGACAGCACCGACAAGGCCGACCTGCGGCTGATCTATCTGGCCCTGGCCCACATGATCAAGTTCCGG
GGCCACTTCCTGATCGAGGGCGACCTGAACCCCGACAACAGCGACGTGGACAAGCTGTTCATCCAGCTGG
TGCAGACCTACAACCAGCTGTTCGAGGAAAACCCCATCAACGCCAGCGGCGTGGACGCCAAGGCCATCCT
GTCTGCCAGACTGAGCAAGAGCAGACGGCTGGAAAATCTGATCGCCCAGCTGCCCGGCGAAAAGAAGAAT
GGCCTGTTCGGAAACCTGATTGCCCTGAGCCTGGGCCTGACCCCCAACTTCAAGAGCAACTTCGACCTGG
CCGAGGATGCCAAACTGCAGCTGAGCAAGGACACCTACGACGACGACCTGGACAACCTGCTGGCCCAGAT
CGGCGACCAGTACGCCGACCTGTT
